Addgene plasmid #140168: ncvB-ssGrl1-APVNTT-DsRed-Express2-FKBP(LV)(C22V)
Purpose: Expresses a regulatable secretory cargo for Tetrahymena thermophila
Depositing lab: Benjamin Glick. Depositing organization: University of Chicago. Publication: ESCargo: a regulatable fluorescent secretory cargo for diverse model organisms. Casler JC, Zajac AL, Valbuena FM, Sparvoli D, Jeyifous O, Turkewitz AP, Horne-Badovinac S, Green WN, Glick BS. Mol Biol Cell. 2020 Oct 28:mbcE20090591. doi: 10.1091/mbc.E20-09-0591. PubMed 33112725.
Backbone
  Vector backbone: ncvB
  Vector type: Other
Growth in bacteria
  Bacterial resistance: Ampicillin, 100 μg/mL
  Growth temperature: 37°C
  Growth strain: DH5alpha
  Copy number: Unknown
Gene/Insert
  Gene/Insert name: ssGrl1-APVNTT-DsRed-Express2-FKBP(LV)(C22V)
  Species: Synthetic
  Promoter: MTT1
  Cloning method: Restriction Enzyme; 5′ cloning site Unknown (unknown if destroyed)
Terms and licenses: Academic/Nonprofit Terms; Industry Terms: Not Available to Industry
How to cite: ncvB-ssGrl1-APVNTT-DsRed-Express2-FKBP(LV)(C22V) was a gift from Benjamin Glick (Addgene plasmid # 140168 ; http://n2t.net/addgene:140168 ; RRID:Addgene_140168)
