[The description below was written by a language model from this plasmid's Addgene catalogue record and pLannotate feature annotations shown in this document.]
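Description:
ncvB-ssGrl1-APVNTT-DsRed-Express2-FKBP(LV)(C22V) is a 9.8 kb expression plasmid built on the ncvB backbone for the ciliate Tetrahymena thermophila. It is propagated in E. coli through a high-copy ColE1/pUC-type origin with ampicillin selection. The bacterial portion also carries a neo (kanamycin/neomycin resistance) gene, an f1 origin, lac promoter/operator and lacZα remnants, and flanking T7 and SP6 promoters, all typical of a general cloning vector. A bsr blasticidin S deaminase gene lies downstream of the cargo and is followed by a fragment of MTT1 sequence. It presumably serves as the selectable marker in Tetrahymena, although the record does not say so, nor does it say whether the construct integrates or is maintained episomally. The very short hits annotated as yeast CEN4 and bla(M) are probably chance matches in AT-rich ciliate sequence rather than functional elements.

The payload is a synthetic fusion protein listed as driven by the MTT1 promoter, the Tetrahymena metallothionein promoter commonly used for cadmium-inducible expression. By its name, the fusion begins with a signal sequence from Grl1 (ssGrl1) to direct the protein into the secretory pathway, followed by a short APVNTT peptide. These two elements are not separately annotated in the feature table. Next come the rapidly maturing tetrameric red fluorescent protein DsRed-Express2 and a human FKBP12 domain carrying the variant changes denoted (LV) and C22V. The stated purpose is to express a regulatable fluorescent secretory cargo. In designs of this kind, self-associating FKBP variants fused to a tetrameric fluorophore form aggregates that are retained in the ER, and an added FKBP ligand dissolves them, releasing a synchronized wave of fluorescent cargo. This makes the construct useful for imaging and timing secretory traffic in live Tetrahymena cells.
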