Features (pLannotate 1.2.2; 20 found; start..end, strand, type, name):
   1697..1714    +  misc_feature   CEN4 (fragment): S. cerevisiae CEN4 centromere
   2706..3377    +  CDS            DsRed-Express2: DsRed-Express2 is a basic (constitutively fluorescent) orange fluorescent protein published in 2008, derived from Discosoma sp.. It is reported to be a rapidly-maturing protein.
   3390..3710    +  CDS            FKBP1A: FKB1A_HUMAN - Also known as FKBP1, FKBP12. Experimental evidence at protein level: Swiss-Prot protein existence level 1. Keeps in an inactive conformation TGFBR1, the TGF-beta type I serine/threonine kinase receptor, preventing TGF-beta receptor activation in absence of ligand. Recruits SMAD7 to ACVR1B which prevents the association of SMAD2 and SMAD3 with the activin receptor complex, thereby blocking the activin signal. May modulate the RYR1 calcium channel activity. PPIases accelerate the folding of proteins. It catalyzes the cis-trans isomerization of proline imidic peptide bonds in oligop
   4026..4051    +  CDS            bla(M) (fragment): β-lactamase lacking the signal sequence; bla(M); allows cytosolic expression of β-lactamase
   4148..4165    +  misc_feature   CEN4 (fragment): S. cerevisiae CEN4 centromere
   5073..5492    +  CDS            bsr: BSR_BACCE - Experimental evidence at protein level: Swiss-Prot protein existence level 1. Catalyzes the deamination of the cytosine moiety of the antibiotics blasticidin S, cytomycin and acetylblasticidin S. From Bacillus cereus.
   5513..5629    +  CDS            MTT1 (fragment): MTCD_TETTH - Experimental evidence at protein level: Swiss-Prot protein existence level 1. The metallothioneins are involved in the cellular sequestration of toxic metal ions. From Tetrahymena thermophila.
   6033..6051    -  promoter       T7 promoter: promoter for bacteriophage T7 RNA polymerase
   6054..6211    +  CDS            lacZα (fragment): LacZα fragment of β-galactosidase; lacZ fragment
   6215..6628    +  rep_origin     f1 ori (sequence partly withheld): f1 bacteriophage origin of replication; arrow indicates direction of (+) strand synthesis
   6697..6930    +  CDS            tnpA (fragment): TN5P_ECOLX - Also known as tnp. Experimental evidence at protein level: Swiss-Prot protein existence level 1. Mediates transposition of transposon Tn5 by a 'cut and paste' mechanism. First, the monomeric transposase binds the 19 bp inverted DNA repeats flanking the transposon. Then, dimerization of the DNA- bound transposase creates a synaptic DNA complex. After nicking of the first DNA strand, excision of the transposon proceeds through a series of intermediates. The transposase then mediates the insertion of the transposon at a new site by strand transfer. The activity of the wild- type tran
   6962..7753    +  CDS            neo: KKA2_KLEPN - Also known as kan, nptII. Experimental evidence at protein level: Swiss-Prot protein existence level 1. Resistance to kanamycin, neomycin, paromomycin, ribostamycin, butirosin and gentamicin B. From Klebsiella pneumoniae.
   7757..7773    +  promoter       AmpR promoter (fragment): bla
   7774..8634    +  CDS            AmpR: β-lactamase; bla; confers resistance to ampicillin, carbenicillin, and related antibiotics
   8805..9393    +  rep_origin     ori: high-copy-number ColE1/pMB1/pBR322/pUC origin of replication
   9576..9668    +  CDS            lacI (fragment): lac repressor; lacI; The lac repressor binds to the lac operator to inhibit transcription in E. coli. This inhibition can be relieved by adding lactose or isopropyl-β-D-thiogalactopyranoside (IPTG).
   9681..9702    +  protein_bind   CAP binding site: CAP binding activates transcription in the presence of cAMP. E. coli catabolite activator protein
   9717..9747    +  promoter       lac promoter: promoter for the E. coli lac operon
   9755..9771    +  protein_bind   lac operator: The lac repressor binds to the lac operator to inhibit transcription in E. coli. This inhibition can be relieved by adding lactose or isopropyl-β-D-thiogalactopyranoside (IPTG). lac repressor encoded by lacI
   9813..9831    +  promoter       SP6 promoter: promoter for bacteriophage SP6 RNA polymerase
>Addgene plasmid #140168 | ncvB-ssGrl1-APVNTT-DsRed-Express2-FKBP(LV)(C22V) | addgene full sequence | sequence record 275964 | Addgene NGS Result
GGCCGTTTTGGCCTTTTTTATTTAGTAAAAATTTATCTTTCATTTAATTTATAATCATATTTATATCTTT
GTATTTAAAAACAATAAATAATAGCAATGGCTATACTATCCTTGACTCCCATTAATCATTTGTGATAATA
AAATAAGAAAATGGAAATAATTGAGATATAAAATCATATAGCAACGCTCTTGATTCTTTGTAGTGTTTAA
AAATAGTTTGCCTACTTATGCATAGTATACCTTTGACATATATTCCTGTATTTGCATGAACAAACATATC
TAAAAACAAAATTAACTAACAAATAAGAATAATATCTAATCTAAATAGTTAATGAAGCTGAGCACCAAAG
CTAAAGCAAACAAAATAGCAAAAAAAGCATATAAGAGATGCAAAAATTTTTAAAGCCTACCAAACTTCTA
TGCATCTTGTATGTGGTAAAAAAATAGGTATTTATTTATAGAAATATTCTAAACAATTAATTTTCTACTT
GCTCTTTTTAACTGCTTTGTCAAAATAAATCATAGTATTATACAATTTACTTTTTTCAGATATTATTTTT
TAACTGAACATTTTATTAGCTTAAAAATATTGATGCTTTTCATCCTTAAAATGAGATCTGTCATTTATCA
TTTCTGTTTACCTTTATGTTATTAGTCTTTGCATTCTACTTCGAGCAAACTATAAAAATATTTGAGCATA
CTTTCTAAATCTAATTTTAAAAGATATTTCTTAAAGTCTTTAAAGTTAGTTTTTTTATTGAAGAATAATT
AGCTTTAATCAAGTAAAATGTTTTATTGTTAATTTATTTAATTAGATTTATTTTATAAGTTATTTTGGCT
ATGGTTAGCAAATTATATCTTTAAATCCTTTTTCATACTTATTTTGTATATTCAAAATCTCAACAAAAGC
TAATTTCTACTTTTTAATTAATTAATTTCTACTAATTTAGTAAAAAATAAAAATTTGCAAATTTTTTAAT
TAATTAAAAATCCTTTGTAACGTTTTGATGTAATTTTAAGAGTCCTTGGTCTTAACACTAAAAACTTATT
TAAAGAAAAATAAATCAATAATGCAAATTTATTTTATTCAAGGCTTGCTTTTAAAGCATTAAATAGGATT
AAACAATATAAATTTTAGCTATTTAAATTAAATTTATTATTTTTAATGATTAAAATTATTAAACTTGAAT
AAATGATCCTAATTCTTTTTGTTATTTATATTGGAATAACATTTAAGTAAATCAACATAAAAATGACTTT
AATACAATTTACTATTCTTCATAGTAGTTGCTTGAGCTTCTGAAGTATGAATTAGGTTTAAATATCATAT
TATTTTAGCTGTTTAAATTAAATTTATTATTTTTGATGATTAAAATAATTCAGATTTTATGAATGATACT
ACTTATTTTAAATTTCATGTAAAAATAATATTAGTGATGGTATTAAAAATATAATTAGATTTTTTAAAAA
TTGTTTGGAAATAAGTACTTAATTCCAAATTTCTTTTAATTTTTAAGAATTAAATTAGTTTATTTTTATA
TATTAATTCACTAAATAAAAAGATAAGTAATATATTTAGTGCACAATGTTTGAATGTTTTTTTGATAAAT
TTGTAAATTAAATCTATTTAAGTCAGTAGAATTTTAGATATTTTCATAGATTTTTTAATAAGTAGACAAT
TTATTTCTAAAAAATATTTAAAAATAAAAAATAATAAGGGTTTTGAATAACTCCTTTAATTTAAATACAC
ATTTTTAAATTTTTTTTAGCTCTTTAAATATTCATAAAAATAAAAAATAACTAACTAAAAATAAATAAAA
AGATAATAATGGTTAAAGGTATAATACTGAATAAGAAAAAACATAATAGAGTACTTATTTTTTATATCAC
TATTTTTAATATCTTGAAAGCAAAACTTTTTTATATATCTTAAAATATATTGTATCGTTTATTCAATTAT
TTTCTTTAAATTTCAAATATATTGATAAAAAAGATGACATGTTTTTTAAAGAAAACATGAAATATAAAAT
AGATAAATATCAATTATTTTATTTATTAAATATATAAGCTGCTCAAAACATAGCTCATTCATCAATTATA
ATATGTGAATCATTAATTTTCAAAATATTACTCATTATTTAGGCTATCATTTATTTTTTATTTTCAATTA
TCCGTTTCTATTATATTTTAATATTAAGTTGTGATTCTTGAATTTTGTGTCATGAATTATTTGTAAATCT
TTTTATTTCTGATAAAAAATATAAATTGATTGACTCATGATTTAAATCATGAGTCAACCTAACTAATTTT
CAAAATTCTTCTATTCTAAAATATAGATGTGATTCTTGAATCTCTCTTGAATATAAAGTAATTTTTTATA
TTTCTGATATAATTCTTAGCTACGTGATTCACGATTTATGCAATGATCCATATAAAATAATGTAAATAGT
GTATATATATATATTCGTCCTTTTTATTCTTTATATAATTTAAAAAAATTAAAAAAATTTAATAAAGCTC
TAATAAAATAAATAATAATACTAAACTTAAAATACAAGCGCAAATAATTTTAAAACAATAAATAGAAAAA
CAAATAAGATTATAAAAACTTACAAAAGTTTAAACTGATGAATAAAAAGCTCTTAGTCGTCTTATTTGGT
TTTTTGGCATTAGCCGCAGCAACCAATGCTCCAGTAAATACAACTGACAGCACTGAAAACGTAATCAAAC
CATTCATGAGATTTAAAGTCCACATGGAAGGAAGTGTAAATGGACATGAGTTTGAGATAGAGGGTGAGGG
AGAAGGAAAACCCTATGAGGGTACCCAAACAGCCAAGCTCCAAGTTACCAAAGGTGGACCATTGCCCTTC
GCCTGGGACATCTTGAGCCCACAATTCCAATATGGTAGTAAGGTCTATGTAAAGCACCCTGCCGATATTC
CCGATTATAAGAAGTTGTCTTTTCCTGAAGGTTTTAAGTGGGAACGTGTTATGAATTTTGAGGACGGTGG
TGTCGTAACCGTAACACAAGACAGCAGCCTCCAAGATGGAACCTTTATCTATCACGTTAAGTTCATCGGT
GTCAATTTTCCATCTGACGGACCAGTTATGCAGAAGAAGACCTTGGGTTGGGAGCCTTCAACCGAGCGTC
TCTATCCAAGAGACGGAGTATTGAAGGGTGAAATTCATAAAGCATTGAAATTAAAAGGTGGAGGTCATTA
CTTAGTCGAGTTTAAGTCAATATATATGGCAAAAAAGCCCGTTAAGTTACCAGGATACTACTATGTCGAC
TCTAAGTTAGACATAACAAGTCACAACGAAGACTATACTGTCGTAGAGCAATACGAGCGTGCAGAAGCCC
GTCATCATTTATTCCAAGGTTCAAGTAGAGGTGTACAAGTCGAGACCATCAGTCCAGGAGATGGTCGTAC
CTTTCCCAAGAGAGGACAAACCGTCGTTGTCCATTACACTGGTATGTTGGAAGACGGAAAAAAGCTTGAT
AGCAGCCGTGATAGAAATAAACCATTCAAATTTATGTTGGGTAAACAGGAAGTAATTCGTGGATGGGAGG
AGGGTGTAGCCCAAATGTCAGTAGGTCAGCGTGCTAAACTCACTATAAGCCCAGATTATGCTTACGGTGC
AACTGGTCATCCAGGAGTAATCCCACCTCACGCTACCTTGGTATTTGACGTAGAGTTACTTAAGCTTGAG
TGAGGGCCCAACAAACAACCAACCAAAACTTCTATTCATAAATTATACTAAACTATATGCTCATATATCA
TACAAAATATCATATTTTTTAAATGCCATATATATGTGCGTGTACTTTATTTAAATTTTTAACTCAAAAC
TATTTTTCATATAAACTTATTCATTCTTCCCTATAACTTAACAACAACGAAAAAAAAAAAATAMTTCTCA
AATWTWYAAAWMRWAKWTWTTTAATCCCTTCATAAGTAATTTTGAGCAATAAATTCTTAAATATTTCAAA
AGCTTCTAGAGATCTTCCATACCTACCAGTTCTGCGCCTGCAGCAATGGCAACAACGTTGCCCGGATCCG
CGGCCGCGGAATTCCTATTTAAGTCAGTAGAATTTTAGATATTTTCATAGATTTTTTAATAAGTAGACAA
TTTATTTCTAAAAAATATTTAAAAATAAAAAATAATAAGGGTTTTGAATAACTCCTTTAATTTAAATACA
CATTTTTAAATTTTTTTTAGCTCTTTAAATATTCATAAAAATAAAAAATAACTAACTAAAAATAAATAAA
AAGATAATAATGATTAAAGGTATAATACTGAATAAGAAAAAACATAATAGAGTACTTATTTTTTATATCA
CTATTTTTAATATCTTGAAAGCAAAACTTTTTTATATATCTTAAAATATATTGTATCGTTTATTCAATTA
TTTTCTTTAAATTTCAAATATATTGATAAAAAAGATGACATGTTTTTTAAAGAAAACATGAAATATAAAA
TAGATAAATATCAATTATTTTATTTATTAAATATATAAGCTGCTCAAAACATAGCTCATTCATCAATTAT
AATATGTGAATCATTAATTTTCAAAATATTACTCATTATTTAGGCTATCATTTATTTTTTATTTTCAATT
ATCCGTTTCTATTATATTTTAATATTAAGTTGTGATTCTTGAATTTTGTGTCATGAATTATTTGTAAATC
TTTTTATTTCTGGTAAAAAATATAAATTGATTGACTCATGATTTAAATCATGAGTCAACCTAACTAATTT
TCAAAATTCTTCTATTCTAAAATATAGATGTGATTCTTGAATCTCTCTTGAATATAAAGTAATTTTTTAT
ATTTCTGATATAATTCTTAGCTACGTGATTCACGATTTATGCAATGATCCATATAAAATAATGTAAATAG
TGTATATATATATATTCGTCTTTTTTATTCTTTATATAATTTAAAAAAATTAAAAAAATTTAATAAAGCT
CTAATAAAATAAATAATAATACTAAACTTAAAATACAAGCGGCCGCAAATAATTTTAAAACAATAAATAG
AAAAACAAATAAGATTATAAAAACTTACAAAAATGCATACATTTAACATTTCTCAACAAGATCTAGAATT
AGTAGAAGTAGCGACAGAGAAGATTACAATGCTTTATGAGGATAATAAACATCATGTGGGAGCGGCAATT
CGTACGAAAACAGGAGAAATCATTTCGGCAGTACATATTGAAGCGTATATAGGACGAGTAACTGTTTGTG
CAGAAGCCATTGCGATTGGTGGTGCAGTTTCGAATGGACAAAAGGATTTTGACACGATTGTAGCTGTTAG
ACACCCTTATTCTGACGAAGTAGATAGAAGTATTCGAGTGGTAAGTCCTTGTGGTATGTGTAGGGAGTTG
ATTTCAGACTATGCACCAGATTGTTTTGTGTTAATAGAAATGAATGGCAAGTTAGTCAAAACTACGATTG
AAGAACTCATTCCACTCAAATATACCCGAAATTGACTCGAGTGATTGATTGAGATAAAGCTAAGGCTTGC
TGTACTGATCCAAACAGTGGATGTTGCTGCTCAAATAAGGCAAATAAATGCTGTGATGCTACTTCAAAGC
AAGAGTGTTAGACTTGTTAATGTTGTAAATGAAATAAATATGTTAATTAAAATTTAAAATATGTTGATGT
TGTAATTCATAATTGCATAAAATCAGTTTCGTATTTTATTAAAAACTTTAATATTATCATCCTAAAATTT
ATTAAAAAAAACTGTTATTAATAAATCAATAATTATCGCTATTTCATAGATTTTTTTAAATGCAAAAGCA
AGTATGTTATTTAAATTAAGTAAACATTGATTGAAAGTATTATCTACAGAAAAAAAAATATATAATTTAC
TTTTTAATCAATTTAATTGGAAATTATTTTATATTTTTTAAAAATGAAAAAACATATATATTTATAATAA
ACATTCAAATTTATTTTACAAAATTTATATAAAAATCTTTAATAATTACAATTAATTAGGCCGCCGTGGC
CGCCCAATTCGCCCTATAGTGAGTCGTATTACAATTCACTGGCCGTCGTTTTACAACGTCGTGACTGGGA
AAACCCTGGCGTTACCCAACTTAATCGCCTTGCAGCACATCCCCCTTTCGCCAGCTGGCGTAATAGCGAA
GAGGCCCGCACCGATCGCCCTTCCCAACAGTTGCGCAGCCTGAATGGCGAATGG
[124 nt withheld, positions 6215-6338]
C
[91 nt withheld, positions 6340-6430]
A
[49 nt withheld, positions 6432-6480]
CCTTTGACGTTGGAGTCCACGTTCTTTAATAGTGGATTCTTGTTCCAAACTGGAACAACACTCAACCCTA
TCTCGGTCTATTCTTTTGATTTATAAGGGATTTTGCCGATTTCGGCCTATTGGTTAAAAAATGAGCTGAT
TTAACAAAWWYWKRRCGCRARKKYTRMYAAAGGAAGCGGAACACGTAGAAAGCCAGTCCGCAGAAACGGT
GCTGACCCCGATGAATGTCAGCTACTGGGCTATCTGGACAAGGGAAAACGCAAGCGCAAAGAGAAAGCAG
GTAGCTTGCAGTGGGCTTACATGGCGATAGCTAGACTGGGCGGTTTTATGGACAGCAAGCGAACCGGAAT
TGCCAGCTGGGGCGCCCTCTGGTAAGGTTGGGAAGCCCTGCAAAGTAAACTGGATGGCTTTCTTGCCGCC
AAGGATCTGATGGCGCAGGGGATCAAGATCTGATCAAGAGACAGGATGAGGATCGTTTCGCATGATTGAA
CAAGATGGATTGCACGCAGGTTCTCCGGCCGCTTGGGTGGAGAGGCTATTCGGCTATGACTGGGCACAAC
AGACAATCGGCTGCTCTGATGCCGCCGTGTTCCGGCTGTCAGCGCAGGGGCGCCCGGTTCTTTTTGTCAA
GACCGACCTGTCCGGTGCCCTGAATGAACTGCAGGACGAGGCAGCGCGGCTATCGTGGCTGGCCACGACG
GGCGTTCCTTGCGCAGCTGTGCTCGACGTTGTCACTGAAGCGGGAAGGGACTGGCTGCTATTGGGCGAAG
TGCCGGGGCAGGATCTCCTGTCATCCCACCTTGCTCCTGCCGAGAAAGTATCCATCATGGCTGATGCAAT
GCGGCGGCTGCATACGCTTGATCCGGCTACCTGCCCATTCGACCACCAAGCGAAACATCGCATCGAGCGA
GCACGTACTCGGATGGAAGCCGGTCTTGTCGATCAGGATGATCTGGACGAAGAGCATCAGGGGCTCGCGC
CAGCCGAACTGTTCGCCAGGCTCAAGGCGCGCATGCCCGACGGCGAGGATCTCGTCGTGACCCATGGCGA
TGCCTGCTTGCCGAATATCATGGTGGAAAATGGCCGCTTTTCTGGATTCATCGACTGTGGCCGGCTGGGT
GTGGCGGACCGCTATCAGGACATAGCGTTGGCTACCCGTGATATTGCTGAAGAGCTTGGCGGCGAATGGG
CTGACCGCTTCCTCGTGCTTTACGGTATCGCCGCTCCCGATTCGCAGCGCATCGCCTTCTATCGCCTTCT
TGACGAGTTCTTCTGAATTGAAAAAGGAAGAGTATGAGTATTCAACATTTCCGTGTCGCCCTTATTCCCT
TTTTTGCGGCATTTTGCCTTCCTGTTTTTGCTCACCCAGAAACGCTGGTGAAAGTAAAAGATGCTGAAGA
TCAGTTGGGTGCACGAGTGGGTTACATCGAACTGGATCTCAACAGCGGTAAGATCCTTGAGAGTTTTCGC
CCCGAAGAACGTTTTCCAATGATGAGCACTTTTAAAGTTCTGCTATGTGGCGCGGTATTATCCCGTATTG
ACGCCGGGCAAGAGCAACTCGGTCGCCGCATACACTATTCTCAGAATGACTTGGTTGAGTACTCACCAGT
CACAGAAAAGCATCTTACGGATGGCATGACTGTAAGAGAATTATGCAGTGCTGCCATAACCATGAGTGAT
AACACTGCGGCCAACTTACTTCTGACAACGATCGGAGGACCGAAGGAGCTAACCGCTTTTTTGCACAACA
TGGGGGATCATGTAACTCGCCTTGATCGTTGGGAACCGGAGCTGAATGAAGCCATACCAAACGACGAGCG
TGACACCACGATGCCTGTAGCAATGGCAACAACGTTGCGCAAACTATTAACTGGCGAACTACTTACTCTA
GCTTCCCGGCAACAATTAATAGACTGGATGGAGGCGGATAAAGTTGCAGGACCACTTCTGCGCTCGGCCC
TTCCGGCTGGCTGGTTTATTGCTGATAAATCTGGAGCCGGTGAGCGTGGGTCTCGCGGTATCATTGCAGC
ACTGGGGCCAGATGGTAAGCCCTCCCGTATCGTAGTTATCTACACGACGGGGAGTCAGGCAACTATGGAT
GAACGAAATAGACAGATCGCTGAGATAGGTGCCTCACTGATTAAGCATTGGTAACTGTCAGACCAAGTTT
ACTCATATATACTTTAGATTGATTTAAAACTTCATTTTTAATTTAAAAGGATCTAGGTGAAGATCCTTTT
TGATAATCTCATGACCAAAATCCCTTAACGTGAGTTTTCGTTCCACTGAGCGTCAGACCCCGTAGAAAAG
ATCAAAGGATCTTCTTGAGATCCTTTTTTTCTGCGCGTAATCTGCTGCTTGCAAACAAAAAAACCACCGC
TACCAGCGGTGGTTTGTTTGCCGGATCAAGAGCTACCAACTCTTTTTCCGAAGGTAACTGGCTTCAGCAG
AGCGCAGATACCAAATACTGTTCTTCTAGTGTAGCCGTAGTTAGGCCACCACTTCAAGAACTCTGTAGCA
CCGCCTACATACCTCGCTCTGCTAATCCTGTTACCAGTGGCTGCTGCCAGTGGCGATAAGTCGTGTCTTA
CCGGGTTGGACTCAAGACGATAGTTACCGGATAAGGCGCAGCGGTCGGGCTGAACGGGGGGTTCGTGCAC
ACAGCCCAGCTTGGAGCGAACGACCTACACCGAACTGAGATACCTACAGCGTGAGCTATGAGAAAGCGCC
ACGCTTCCCGAAGGGAGAAAGGCGGACAGGTATCCGGTAAGCGGCAGGGTCGGAACAGGAGAGCGCACGA
GGGAGCTTCCAGGGGGAAACGCCTGGTATCTTTATAGTCCTGTCGGGTTTCGCCACCTCTGACTTGAGCG
TCGATTTTTGTGATGCTCGTCAGGGGGGCGGAGCCTATGGAAAAACGCCAGCAACGCGGCCTTTTTACGG
TTCCTGGCCTTTTGCTGGCCTTTTGCTCACATGTTCTTTCCTGCGTTATCCCCTGATTCTGTGGATAACC
GTATTACCGCCTTTGAGTGAGCTGATACCGCTCGCCGCAGCCGAACGACCGAGCGCAGCGAGTCAGTGAG
CGAGGAAGCGGAAGAGCGCCCAATACGCAAACCGCCTCTCCCCGCGCGTTGGCCGATTCATTAATGCAGC
TGGCACGACAGGTTTCCCGACTGGAAAGCGGGCAGTGAGCGCAACGCAATTAATGTGAGTTAGCTCACTC
ATTAGGCACCCCAGGCTTTACACTTTATGCTTCCGGCTCGTATGTTGTGTGGAATTGTGAGCGGATAACA
ATTTCACACAGGAAACAGCTATGACCATGATTACGCCAAGCTATTTAGGTGACACTATAGAATACTCAAG
CTATGCA
