>Addgene plasmid #140168 | ncvB-ssGrl1-APVNTT-DsRed-Express2-FKBP(LV)(C22V) | depositor partial sequence | sequence record 271625 | Partial Sequence
ATGAATAAAAAGCTCTTAGTCGTCTTATTTGGTTTTTTGGCATTAGCCGCAGCAACCAATGCTCCAGTAA
ATACAACTGACAGCACTGAAAACGTAATCAAACCATTCATGAGATTTAAAGTCCACATGGAAGGAAGTGT
AAATGGACATGAGTTTGAGATAGAGGGTGAGGGAGAAGGAAAACCCTATGAGGGTACCCAAACAGCCAAG
CTCCAAGTTACCAAAGGTGGACCATTGCCCTTCGCCTGGGACATCTTGAGCCCACAATTCCAATATGGTA
GTAAGGTCTATGTAAAGCACCCTGCCGATATTCCCGATTATAAGAAGTTGTCTTTTCCTGAAGGTTTTAA
GTGGGAACGTGTTATGAATTTTGAGGACGGTGGTGTCGTAACCGTAACACAAGACAGCAGCCTCCAAGAT
GGAACCTTTATCTATCACGTTAAGTTCATCGGTGTCAATTTTCCATCTGACGGACCAGTTATGCAGAAGA
AGACCTTGGGTTGGGAGCCTTCAACCGAGCGTCTCTATCCAAGAGACGGAGTATTGAAGGGTGAAATTCA
TAAAGCATTGAAATTAAAAGGTGGAGGTCATTACTTAGTCGAGTTTAAGTCAATATATATGGCAAAAAAG
CCCGTTAAGTTACCAGGATACTACTATGTCGACTCTAAGTTAGACATAACAAGTCACAACGAAGACTATA
CTGTCGTAGAGCAATACGAGCGTGCAGAAGCCCGTCATCATTTATTCCAAGGTTCAAGTAGAGGTGTACA
AGTCGAGACCATCAGTCCAGGAGATGGTCGTACCTTTCCCAAGAGAGGACAAACCGTCGTTGTCCATTAC
ACTGGTATGTTGGAAGACGGAAAAAAGCTTGATAGCAGCCGTGATAGAAATAAACCATTCAAATTTATGT
TGGGTAAACAGGAAGTAATTCGTGGATGGGAGGAGGGTGTAGCCCAAATGTCAGTAGGTCAGCGTGCTAA
ACTCACTATAAGCCCAGATTATGCTTACGGTGCAACTGGTCATCCAGGAGTAATCCCACCTCACGCTACC
TTGGTATTTGACGTAGAGTTACTTAAGCTTGAGTGA
